Addgene plasmid #154725: pEPYC1CB0476
Purpose: MoClo Level 1 luciferase reporter
Depositing lab: Nicola Patron. Depositing organization: Earlham Institute. Publication: Rational design of minimal synthetic promoters for plants. Cai YM, Kallam K, Tidd H, Gendarini G, Salzman A, Patron NJ. Nucleic Acids Res. 2020 Aug 28. pii: 5897334. doi: 10.1093/nar/gkaa682. PubMed 32856047.
Backbone
  Vector backbone: pICH47732
  Vector type: Synthetic Biology
Growth in bacteria
  Bacterial resistance: Ampicillin, 100 μg/mL
  Growth temperature: 37°C
  Growth strain: NEB Stable
  Copy number: High Copy
Gene/Insert
  Gene/Insert name: MinSyn_110 Firefly luciferase expression cassette [MinSyn_110::TMV::LucF::Flag::ocsT]
  Species: Synthetic
  Cloning method: Restriction Enzyme; 5′ cloning site BsaI (destroyed during cloning); 3′ cloning site BsaI (destroyed during cloning)
Terms and licenses: Academic/Nonprofit Terms; Industry Terms: Not Available to Industry
Depositor comments: Please visit https://www.biorxiv.org/content/10.1101/2020.05.14.095406v1 for bioRxiv preprint.
How to cite: pEPYC1CB0476 was a gift from Nicola Patron (Addgene plasmid # 154725 ; http://n2t.net/addgene:154725 ; RRID:Addgene_154725)
