[The description below was written by a language model from this plasmid's Addgene catalogue record and pLannotate feature annotations shown in this document.]
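Description:
pEPYC1CB0476 is a MoClo (Golden Gate) Level 1 transcriptional unit built in the pICH47732 acceptor backbone, a binary-type plasmid of about 7.2 kb intended for plant synthetic biology. The backbone carries both a high-copy ColE1/pUC-type origin for propagation in E. coli and the broad-host-range incP oriV with its trfA replication initiator gene, which together allow maintenance in Agrobacterium. Selection in bacteria is by ampicillin/carbenicillin resistance through β-lactamase expressed from its native bla promoter. Nopaline-type left and right T-DNA border repeats flank the cargo region, so the cassette can be delivered to plant cells by Agrobacterium-mediated transfer as well as used directly as plasmid DNA. The BsaI sites used to assemble the Level 0 parts were destroyed during cloning, as is normal for this assembly system.

The payload is a synthetic firefly luciferase reporter cassette, described as MinSyn_110::TMV::LucF::Flag::ocsT. MinSyn_110 is a rationally designed minimal synthetic plant promoter. The automated annotation recognises only a short fragment resembling the CaMV 35S promoter in this region, which may correspond to a core promoter element, though the record does not describe the promoter's composition. Downstream lie the tobacco mosaic virus Ω leader, a 5′ translational enhancer, then the luc+ firefly luciferase coding sequence. A Flag epitope tag is named in the insert description but not separately annotated, and the cassette ends with the octopine synthase terminator. The construct serves as a luminescence reporter for quantifying the activity of the MinSyn_110 promoter in plants, and as a Level 1 module it could be combined with other transcriptional units in higher-level MoClo assemblies.
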