Features (pLannotate 1.2.2; 12 found; start..end, strand, type, name):
     42..66      +  misc_feature   RB T-DNA repeat: right border repeat from nopaline C58 T-DNA
    178..198     -  CDS            TetR (fragment): tetracycline resistance regulatory protein; tetR
    225..1370    -  CDS            trfA: TRFA_ECOLX - Experimental evidence at protein level: Swiss-Prot protein existence level 1. Also involved in plasmid copy number control, promoting intermolecular coupling of protein bound iterons at oriV, which inhibits replication initiation. From Escherichia coli.
   1706..2294    -  rep_origin     ori: high-copy-number ColE1/pMB1/pBR322/pUC origin of replication
   2465..3325    -  CDS            AmpR: β-lactamase; bla; confers resistance to ampicillin, carbenicillin, and related antibiotics
   3326..3430    -  promoter       AmpR promoter: bla
   3517..4148    -  rep_origin     oriV: incP origin of replication
   4240..4264    +  misc_feature   LB T-DNA repeat: left border repeat from nopaline C58 T-DNA
   4540..4562    +  promoter       CaMV 35S promoter (fragment): strong constitutive promoter from cauliflower mosaic virus
   4677..4732    +  misc_feature   TMV Ω: translational enhancer from the tobacco mosaic virus 5'-leader sequence (Gallie et al., 1988)
   4734..6383    +  CDS            luciferase: firefly luciferase; luc+; enhanced luc+ version of the luciferase gene
   6481..7188    +  terminator     OCS terminator: octopine synthase terminator
>Addgene plasmid #154725 | pEPYC1CB0476 | depositor full sequence | sequence record 299659 | pEPYC1CB0476 sequence 7195 bps
GCAATTGTCTTCTGCACGAAGTGGTTTAAACTATCAGTGTTTGACAGGATATATTGGCGGGTAAACCTAA
GAGAAAAGAGCGTTTATTAGAATAATCGGATATTTAAAAGGGCGTGAAAAGGTTTATCCGTTCGTCCATT
TGTATGTGCATGCCAACCACAGGGTTCCCCAGATCAGGCGCTGGCTGCTGAACCCCCAGCCGGAACTGAC
CCCACAAGGCCCTAGCGTTTGCAATGCACCAGGTCATCATTGACCCAGGCGTGTTCCACCAGGCCGCTGC
CTCGCAACTCTTCGCAGGCTTCGCCGACCTGCTCGCGCCACTTCTTCACGCGGGTGGAATCCGATCCGCA
CATGAGGCGGAAGGTTTCCAGCTTGAGCGGGTACGGCTCCCGGTGCGAGCTGAAATAGTCGAACATCCGT
CGGGCCGTCGGCGACAGCTTGCGGTACTTCTCCCATATGAATTTCGTGTAGTGGTCGCCAGCAAACAGCA
CGACGATTTCCTCGTCGATCAGGACCTGGCAACGGGACGTTTTCTTGCCACGGTCCAGGACGCGGAAGCG
GTGCAGCAGCGACACCGATTCCAGGTGCCCAACGCGGTCGGACGTGAAGCCCATCGCCGTCGCCTGTAGG
CGCGACAGGCATTCCTCGGCCTTCGTGTAATACCGGCCATTGATCGACCAGCCCAGGTCCTGGCAAAGCT
CGTAGAACGTGAAGGTGATCGGCTCGCCGATAGGGGTGCGCTTCGCGTACTCCAACACCTGCTGCCACAC
CAGTTCGTCATCGTCGGCCCGCAGCTCGACGCCGGTGTAGGTGATCTTCACGTCCTTGTTGACGTGGAAA
ATGACCTTGTTTTGCAGCGCCTCGCGCGGGATTTTCTTGTTGCGCGTGGTGAACAGGGCAGAGCGGGCCG
TGTCGTTTGGCATCGCTCGCATCGTGTCCGGCCACGGCGCAATATCGAACAAGGAAAGCTGCATTTCCTT
GATCTGCTGCTTCGTGTGTTTCAGCAACGCGGCCTGCTTGGCCTCGCTGACCTGTTTTGCCAGGTCCTCG
CCGGCGGTTTTTCGCTTCTTGGTCGTCATAGTTCCTCGCGTGTCGATGGTCATCGACTTCGCCAAACCTG
CCGCCTCCTGTTCAAGACGACGCGAACGCTCCACGGCGGCCGATGGCGCGGGCAGGGCAGGGGGAGCCAG
TTGCACGCTGTCGCGCTCGATCTTGGCCGTAGCTTGCTGGACCATCGAGCCGACGGACTGGAAGGTTTCG
CGGGGCGCACGCATGACGGTGCGGCTTGCGATGGTTTCGGCATCCTCGGCGGAAAACCCCGCGTCGATCA
GTTCTTGCCTGTATGCCTTCCGGTCAAACGTCCGATTCATTCACCCTCCTTGCGGGATTGCCCCGACTCA
CGCCGGGGCAATGTGCCCTTATTCCTGATTTGACCCGCCTGGTGCCTTGGTGTCCAGATAATCCACCTTA
TCGGCAATGAAGTCGGTCCCGTAGACCGTCTGGCCGTCCTTCTCGTACTTGGTATTCCGAATCTTGCCCT
GCACGAATACCAGCGACCCCTTGCCCAAATACTTGCCGTGGGCCTCGGCCTGAGAGCCAAAACACTTGAT
GCGGAAGAAGTCGGTGCGCTCCTGCTTGTCGCCGGCATCGTTGCGCCACATCTAGGATCTGCCAGGAACC
GTAAAAAGGCCGCGTTGCTGGCGTTTTTCCATAGGCTCCGCCCCCCTGACGAGCATCACAAAAATCGACG
CTCAAGTCAGAGGTGGCGAAACCCGACAGGACTATAAAGATACCAGGCGTTTCCCCCTGGAAGCTCCCTC
GTGCGCTCTCCTGTTCCGACCCTGCCGCTTACCGGATACCTGTCCGCCTTTCTCCCTTCGGGAAGCGTGG
CGCTTTCTCATAGCTCACGCTGTAGGTATCTCAGTTCGGTGTAGGTCGTTCGCTCCAAGCTGGGCTGTGT
GCACGAACCCCCCGTTCAGCCCGACCGCTGCGCCTTATCCGGTAACTATCGTCTTGAGTCCAACCCGGTA
AGACACGACTTATCGCCACTGGCAGCAGCCACTGGTAACAGGATTAGCAGAGCGAGGTATGTAGGCGGTG
CTACAGAGTTCTTGAAGTGGTGGCCTAACTACGGCTACACTAGAAGAACAGTATTTGGTATCTGCGCTCT
GCTGAAGCCAGTTACCTTCGGAAAAAGAGTTGGTAGCTCTTGATCCGGCAAACAAACCACCGCTGGTAGC
GGTGGTTTTTTTGTTTGCAAGCAGCAGATTACGCGCAGAAAAAAAGGATCTCAAGAAGATCCTTTGATCT
TTTCTACGGGGTCTGACGCTCAGTGGAACGAAAACTCACGTTAAGGGATTTTGGTCATGAGATTATCAAA
AAGGATCTTCACCTAGATCCTTTTAAATTAAAAATGAAGTTTTAAATCAATCTAAAGTATATATGAGTAA
ACTTGGTCTGACAGTTACCAATGCTTAATCAGTGAGGCACCTATCTCAGCGATCTGTCTATTTCGTTCAT
CCATAGTTGCCTGACTCCCCGTCGTGTAGATAACTACGATACGGGAGGGCTTACCATCTGGCCCCAGTGC
TGCAATGATACCGCGAGAACCACGCTCACCGGCTCCAGATTTATCAGCAATAAACCAGCCAGCCGGAAGG
GCCGAGCGCAGAAGTGGTCCTGCAACTTTATCCGCCTCCATCCAGTCTATTAATTGTTGCCGGGAAGCTA
GAGTAAGTAGTTCGCCAGTTAATAGTTTGCGCAACGTTGTTGCCATTGCTACAGGCATCGTGGTGTCACG
CTCGTCGTTTGGTATGGCTTCATTCAGCTCCGGTTCCCAACGATCAAGGCGAGTTACATGATCCCCCATG
TTGTGCAAAAAAGCGGTTAGCTCCTTCGGTCCTCCGATCGTTGTCAGAAGTAAGTTGGCCGCAGTGTTAT
CACTCATGGTTATGGCAGCACTGCATAATTCTCTTACTGTCATGCCATCCGTAAGATGCTTTTCTGTGAC
TGGTGAGTACTCAACCAAGTCATTCTGAGAATAGTGTATGCGGCGACCGAGTTGCTCTTGCCCGGCGTCA
ATACGGGATAATACCGCGCCACATAGCAGAACTTTAAAAGTGCTCATCATTGGAAAACGTTCTTCGGGGC
GAAAACTCTCAAGGATCTTACCGCTGTTGAGATCCAGTTCGATGTAACCCACTCGTGCACCCAACTGATC
TTCAGCATCTTTTACTTTCACCAGCGTTTCTGGGTGAGCAAAAACAGGAAGGCAAAATGCCGCAAAAAAG
GGAATAAGGGCGACACGGAAATGTTGAATACTCATACTCTTCCTTTTTCAATATTATTGAAGCATTTATC
AAGGTTATTGTCTCATGAGCGGATACATATTTGAATGTATTTAGAAAAATAAACAAATAGGGGTTCCGCG
CACGAATTGGCCAGCGCTGCCATTTTTGGGGTGAGGCCGTTCGCGGCCGAGGGGCGCAGCCCCTGGGGGG
ATGGGAGGCCCGCGTTAGCGGGCCGGGAGGGTTCGAGAAGGGGGGGCACCCCCCTTCGGCGTGCGCGGTC
ACGCGCACAGGGCGCAGCCCTGGTTAAAAACAAGGTTTATAAATATTGGTTTAAAAGCAGGTTAAAAGAC
AGGTTAGCGGTGGCCGAAAAACGGGCGGAAACCCTTGCAAATGCTGGATTTTCTGCCTGTGGACAGCCCC
TCAAATGTCAATAGGTGCGCCCCTCATCTGTCAGCACTCTGCCCCTCAAGTGTCAAGGATCGCGCCCCTC
ATCTGTCAGTAGTCGCGCCCCTCAAGTGTCAATACCGCAGGGCACTTATCCCCAGGCTTGTCCACATCAT
CTGTGGGAAACTCGCGTAAAATCAGGCGTTTTCGCCGATTTGCGAGGCTGGCCAGCTCCACGTCGCCGGC
CGAAATCGAGCCTGCCCCTCATCTGTCAACGCCGCGCCGGGTGAGTCGGCCCCTCAAGTGTCAACGTCCG
CCCCTCATCTGTCAGTGAGGGCCAAGTTTTCCGCGAGGTATCCACAACGCCGGCGGCCGCGGTGTCTCGC
ACACGGCTTCGACGGCGTTTCTGGCGCGTTTGCAGGGCCATAGACGGCCGCCAGCCCAGCGGCGAGGGCA
ACCAGCCCGGTGAGCGTCGCAAAGGAGATCCTGATCTGACTGATGGGCTGCCTGTATCGAGTGGTGATTT
TGTGCCGAGCTGCCGGTCGGGGAGCTGTTGGCTGGCTGGTGGCAGGATATATTGTGGTGTAAACAAATTG
ACGCTTAGACAACTTAATAACACATTGCGGACGTTTTTAATGTACTGGGGTGGATGCAGTGGGCCCCACT
CTGTGAAGACAATGCCGAATTCGGATCCGGAGGGAGGCGTGTCGTTTTAGTGAGGGTGGGAGCCACCACA
CATGTAGGCTATCAGCTTAGCAATCGAAAGGACAGTATGTGTACAGGGCTCACTAGCAAGTGGATAAACT
GGTACTTGTGTATGAAGATAAGATAATAATGTTGAAGATAAGATAGCAAGACCTCTACAACTGACGTAAG
GGATGACGCACACTGCTAGGAGGACATGACGTAAGCCATGACGTCTACCGATGCTGATCCTATATAAGGT
TTTGCTATTCATTGAAAGCAGTAGTGACTGATTTGTATATATACTGTATTTTTACAACAATTACCAACAA
CAACAAACAACAAACAACATTACAATTACTATTTACAATTACAATGGAGGACGCCAAAAACATAAAGAAA
GGCCCGGCGCCATTCTATCCGCTGGAAGATGGAACCGCTGGAGAGCAACTGCATAAGGCTATGAAGAGAT
ACGCCCTGGTTCCTGGAACAATTGCTTTTACAGATGCACATATCGAGGTGGACATCACTTACGCTGAGTA
CTTCGAAATGTCCGTTCGGTTGGCAGAAGCTATGAAACGATATGGGCTGAATACAAATCACAGAATCGTC
GTATGCAGTGAAAACTCTCTTCAATTCTTTATGCCGGTGTTGGGCGCGTTATTTATCGGAGTTGCAGTTG
CGCCCGCGAACGACATTTATAATGAACGTGAATTGCTCAACAGTATGGGCATTTCGCAGCCTACCGTGGT
GTTCGTTTCCAAAAAGGGGTTGCAAAAAATTTTGAACGTGCAAAAAAAGCTCCCAATCATCCAAAAAATT
ATTATCATGGATTCTAAAACGGATTACCAGGGATTTCAGTCGATGTACACGTTCGTCACATCTCATCTAC
CTCCCGGTTTTAATGAATACGATTTTGTGCCAGAGTCCTTCGATAGGGACAAGACAATTGCACTGATCAT
GAACTCCTCTGGATCTACTGGTCTGCCTAAAGGTGTCGCTCTGCCTCATAGAACTGCCTGCGTGAGATTC
TCGCATGCCAGAGATCCTATTTTTGGCAATCAAATCATTCCGGATACTGCGATTTTAAGTGTTGTTCCAT
TCCATCACGGTTTTGGAATGTTTACTACACTCGGATATTTGATATGTGGATTTCGAGTCGTCTTAATGTA
TAGATTTGAAGAAGAACTGTTTCTGAGGAGCCTTCAGGATTACAAGATTCAAAGTGCGCTGCTGGTGCCA
ACCCTATTCTCCTTCTTCGCCAAAAGCACTCTGATTGACAAATACGATTTATCTAATTTACACGAAATTG
CTTCTGGTGGCGCTCCCCTCTCTAAGGAAGTCGGGGAAGCGGTTGCCAAGAGGTTCCATCTGCCAGGTAT
CAGGCAAGGATATGGGCTCACTGAGACTACATCAGCTATTCTGATTACACCCGAGGGGGATGATAAACCG
GGCGCGGTCGGTAAAGTTGTTCCATTTTTTGAAGCGAAGGTTGTGGATCTGGATACCGGGAAAACGCTGG
GCGTTAATCAAAGAGGCGAACTGTGTGTGAGAGGTCCTATGATTATGTCCGGTTATGTAAACAATCCGGA
AGCGACCAACGCCTTGATTGACAAGGATGGATGGCTACATTCTGGAGACATAGCTTACTGGGACGAGGAC
GAACACTTCTTCATCGTTGACCGCCTGAAGTCTCTGATTAAGTACAAAGGCTATCAGGTGGCTCCCGCTG
AATTGGAATCCATCTTGCTCCAACACCCCAACATCTTCGACGCAGGTGTCGCAGGTCTGCCCGACGATGA
CGCCGGTGAACTTCCCGCCGCCGTTGTTGTTTTGGAGCACGGAAAGACGATGACGGAAAAAGAGATCGTG
GATTACGTCGCCAGTCAAGTAACAACCGCGAAAAAGTTGCGCGGAGGAGTTGTGTTTGTGGACGAAGTAC
CGAAAGGTCTTACCGGAAAACTCGACGCAAGAAAAATCAGAGAGATCCTCATAAAGGCCAAGAAGGGCGG
AAAGATCGCCGTGGGTTCGGATTATAAGGACCATGACGGAGACTATAAGGACCATGACCTCGACGCTGCA
GCAGCGGATTATAAGGACGATGACGATAAGTGAGCTTGTCCTGCTTTAATGAGATATGCGAGAAGCCTAT
GATCGCATGATATTTGCTTTCAATTCTGTTGTGCACGTTGTAAAAAACCTGAGCATGTGTAGCTCAGATC
CTTACCGCCGGTTTCGGTTCATTCTAATGAATATATCACCCGTTACTATCGTATTTTTATGAATAATATT
CTCCGTTCAATTTACTGATTGTACCCTACTACTTATATGTACAATATTAAAATGAAAACAATATATTGTG
CTGAATAGGTTTATAGCGACATCTATGATAGAGCGCCACAATAACAAACAATTGCGTTTTATTATTACAA
ATCCAATTTTAAAAAAAGCGGCAGAACCGGTCAAACCTAAAAGACTGATTACATAAATCTTATTCAAATT
TCAAAAGTGCCCCAGGGGCTAGTATCTACGACACACCGAGCGGCGAACTAATAACGCTCACTGAAGGGAA
CTCCGGTTCCCCGCCGGCGCGCATGGGTGAGATTCCTTGAAGTTGAGTATTGGCCGTCCGCTCTACCGAA
AGTTACGGGCACCATTCAACCCGGTCCAGCACGGCGGCCGGGTAACCGACTTGCTGCCCCGAGAATTATG
CAGCATTTTTTTGGTGTATGTGGGCCCCAAATGAAGTGCAGGTCAAACCTTGACAGTGACGACAAATCGT
TGGGCGGGTCCAGGGCGAATTTTGCGACAACATGTCGAGGCTCAGCAGGACCGCT
